Addgene plasmid #238591: HiBiT-EGFR Fusion Vector
Purpose: Express HiBiT-EGFR Fusion Protein in Mammalian Cells under a CMV promoter
Depositing lab: Promega Corporation.
Backbone
  Vector backbone: pBiT3.1-N [CMV/HiBiT/Blast] Vector
  Vector type: Mammalian Expression
  Selectable markers: Blasticidin
Growth in bacteria
  Bacterial resistance: Kanamycin, 50 μg/mL
  Growth temperature: 37°C
  Growth strain: DH5alpha
  Copy number: High Copy
Gene/Insert
  Gene/Insert name: EGFR
  Species: H. sapiens (human)
  Mutation: None
  Entrez Gene: EGFR (a.k.a. ERBB, ERBB1, ERRP, HER1, NISBD2, NNCIS, PIG61, mENA)
  Promoter: CMV
  Tag / fusion protein: HiBiT (N terminal on backbone)
  Cloning method: Other
Terms and licenses: Academic/Nonprofit Terms; Industry Terms
How to cite: HiBiT-EGFR Fusion Vector was a gift from Promega Corporation (Addgene plasmid # 238591 ; http://n2t.net/addgene:238591 ; RRID:Addgene_238591)
