[The description below was written by a language model from this plasmid's Addgene catalogue record and pLannotate feature annotations shown in this document.]
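Description:
HiBiT-EGFR Fusion Vector is a mammalian expression plasmid of about 7.9 kb, built on the pBiT3.1-N [CMV/HiBiT/Blast] backbone, that produces human epidermal growth factor receptor (EGFR, no recorded mutations) carrying an N-terminal HiBiT tag. Transcription is driven by the human cytomegalovirus immediate-early enhancer and promoter, followed by a chimeric β-globin/immunoglobulin intron that generally improves mRNA processing and expression. A T7 promoter sits just upstream of the coding region. The open reading frame begins with a short fragment annotated as human IL6, which most likely serves as a secretion signal, so that the tag placed ahead of EGFR would end up on the extracellular N-terminus of the receptor. The HiBiT peptide itself is too short to have been annotated, but it presumably lies in the gap between the IL6 fragment and the EGFR sequence. A multiple cloning site remnant and an SV40 polyadenylation signal follow the insert.

In bacteria the plasmid is maintained at high copy through a ColE1/pUC-type origin, with a cer site that helps keep plasmids monomeric, and is selected with kanamycin. The feature table shows an SV40 early promoter/EM7 promoter pair driving the neo (nptII) gene with a synthetic poly(A) signal, an arrangement that gives kanamycin resistance in E. coli and would normally give G418 resistance in mammalian cells. The catalogue entry lists blasticidin as the mammalian selectable marker, yet no blasticidin resistance gene is annotated, so the two sources disagree on this point.

HiBiT is a small peptide that complements the LgBiT subunit to reconstitute NanoLuc luciferase. The construct is therefore suited to luminescent detection and quantification of EGFR, such as measuring its abundance, surface levels or internalisation in transfected cells, although the record states only expression as the purpose.
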