Features (pLannotate 1.2.2; 20 found; start..end, strand, type, name):
    140..517     +  enhancer       CMV enhancer: human cytomegalovirus immediate early enhancer
    519..718     +  promoter       CMV promoter: human cytomegalovirus (CMV) immediate early promoter
    857..989     +  intron         chimeric intron: chimera between introns from human β-globin and immunoglobulin heavy chain genes
   1033..1051    +  promoter       T7 promoter: promoter for bacteriophage T7 RNA polymerase
   1065..1154    +  CDS            IL6 (fragment): IL6_HUMAN - Also known as IFNB2. Experimental evidence at protein level: Swiss-Prot protein existence level 1. Acts as an essential factor in bone homeostasis and on vessels directly or indirectly by induction of VEGF, resulting in increased angiogenesis activity and vascular permeability (PubMed:17075861, PubMed:12794819). Induces, through 'trans-signaling' and synergistically with IL1B and TNF, the production of VEGF (PubMed:12794819). Involved in metabolic controls, is discharged into the bloodstream after muscle contraction increasing lipolysis and improving insulin resistance (PubMed:2082
   1218..4775    +  CDS            EGFR (sequence partly withheld): precursor of human epidermal growth factor receptor
   4784..4839    +  misc_feature   MCS: pUC18/19 multiple cloning site
   4846..4895    +  CDS            SET1 (fragment): solubility-enhancement tag derived from T7 phage gene 10B
   4903..4922    +  terminator     T7 terminator (fragment): transcription terminator for bacteriophage T7 RNA polymerase
   4944..5065    -  polyA_signal   SV40 poly(A) signal: SV40 polyadenylation signal
   5088..5156    -  CDS            large T antigen (fragment): large T antigen from SV40 (simian virus 40)
   5161..5193    +  rep_origin     M13 ori (fragment): M13 bacteriophage origin of replication; arrow indicates direction of (+) strand synthesis
   5194..5245    -  misc_feature   bom (fragment): basis of mobility region from pBR322
   5310..5667    +  promoter       SV40 promoter: SV40 enhancer and early promoter
   5682..5729    +  promoter       EM7 promoter: synthetic bacterial promoter&nbsp
   5761..6552    +  CDS            neo: KKA2_KLEPN - Also known as kan, nptII. Experimental evidence at protein level: Swiss-Prot protein existence level 1. Resistance to kanamycin, neomycin, paromomycin, ribostamycin, butirosin and gentamicin B. From Klebsiella pneumoniae.
   6619..6667    +  polyA_signal   poly(A) signal: synthetic polyadenylation signal
   6688..6777    -  CDS            tnpA (fragment): TN5P_ECOLX - Also known as tnp. Experimental evidence at protein level: Swiss-Prot protein existence level 1. Mediates transposition of transposon Tn5 by a 'cut and paste' mechanism. First, the monomeric transposase binds the 19 bp inverted DNA repeats flanking the transposon. Then, dimerization of the DNA- bound transposase creates a synaptic DNA complex. After nicking of the first DNA strand, excision of the transposon proceeds through a series of intermediates. The transposase then mediates the insertion of the transposon at a new site by strand transfer. The activity of the wild- type tran
   6906..7494    -  rep_origin     ori: high-copy-number ColE1/pMB1/pBR322/pUC origin of replication
   7610..7893    +  misc_feature   cer region: ColE1-derived recombination site that helps to maintain plasmids as monomers
>Addgene plasmid #238591 | HiBiT-EGFR Fusion Vector | addgene full sequence | sequence record 478469 | Addgene NGS Result
TCAATATTGGCCATTAGCCATATTATTCATTGGTTATATAGCATAAATCAATATTGGCTATTGGCCATTG
CATACGTTGTATCTATATCATAATATGTACATTTATATTGGCTCATGTCCAATATGACCGCCATGTTGGC
ATTGATTATTGACTAGTTATTAATAGTAATCAATTACGGGGTCATTAGTTCATAGCCCATATATGGAGTT
CCGCGTTACATAACTTACGGTAAATGGCCCGCCTGGCTGACCGCCCAACGACCCCCGCCCATTGACGTCA
ATAATGACGTATGTTCCCATAGTAACGCCAATAGGGACTTTCCATTGACGTCAATGGGTGGAGTATTTAC
GGTAAACTGCCCACTTGGCAGTACATCAAGTGTATCATATGCCAAGTCCGCCCCCTATTGACGTCAATGA
CGGTAAATGGCCCGCCTGGCATTATGCCCAGTACATGACCTTACGGGACTTTCCTACTTGGCAGTACATC
TACGTATTAGTCATCGCTATTACCATGGTGATGCGGTTTTGGCAGTACACCAATGGGCGTGGATAGCGGT
TTGACTCACGGGGATTTCCAAGTCTCCACCCCATTGACGTCAATGGGAGTTTGTTTTGGCACCAAAATCA
ACGGGACTTTCCAAAATGTCGTAATAACCCCGCCCCGTTGACGCAAATGGGCGGTAGGCGTGTACGGTGG
GAGGTCTATATAAGCAGAGCTGGTTTAGTGAACCGTCAGATCACTAGAAGCTTTATTGCGGTAGTTTATC
ACAGTTAAATTGCTAACGCAGTCAGTGCTTCTGACACAACAGTCTCGAACTTAAGCTGCAGAAGTTGGTC
GTGAGGCACTGGGCAGGTAAGTATCAAGGTTACAAGACAGGTTTAAGGAGACCAATAGAAACTGGGCTTG
TCGAGACAGAGAAGACTCTTGCGTTTCTGATAGGCACCTATTGGTCTTACTGACATCCACTTTGCCTTTC
TCTCCACAGGTGTCCACTCCCAGTTCAATTACAGCTCTTAAGGCTAGAGTATTAATACGACTCACTATAG
GGCTAGCGCTCACCATGAACTCCTTCTCCACAAGCGCCTTCGGTCCAGTTGCCTTCTCCCTGGGCCTGCT
CCTGGTGTTGCCTGCTGCCTTCCCTGCCCCAGTGAGCGGCTGGCGGCTGTTCAAGAAGATTAGCGGGAGC
TCCGGTGGCTCGAGCGGTGCGATCGCCCTGGAGGAAAAGAAAGTTTGCCAAGGCACGAGTAACAAGCTCA
CGCAGTTGGGCACTTTTGAAGATCATTTTCTCAGCCTCCAGAGGATGTTCAATAACTGTGAGGTGGTCCT
TGGGAATTTGGAAATTACCTATGTGCAGAGGAATTATGATCTTTCCTTCTTAAAGACCATCCAGGAGGTG
GCTGGTTATGTCCTCATTGCCCTCAACACAGTGGAGCGAATTCCTTTGGAAAACCTGCAGATCATCAGAG
GAAATATGTACTACGAAAATTCCTATGCCTTAGCAGTCTTATCTAACTATGATGCAAATAAAACCGGACT
GAAGGAGCTGCCCATGAGAAATTTACAGGAAATCCTGCATGGCGCCGTGCGGTTCAGCAACAACCCTGCC
CTGTGCAACGTGGAGAGCATCCAGTGGCGGGACATAGTCAGCAGTGACTTTCTCAGCAACATGTCGATGG
ACTTCCAGAACCACCTGGGCAGCTGCCAAAAGTGTGATCCAAGCTGTCCCAATGGGAGCTGCTGGGGTGC
AGGAGAGGAGAACTGCCAGAAACTGACCAAAATCATCTGTGCCCAGCAGTGCTCCGGGCGCTGCCGTGGC
AAGTCCCCCAGTGACTGCTGCCACAACCAGTGTGCTGCAGGCTGCACAGGCCCCCGGGAGAGCGACTGCC
TGGTCTGCCGCAAATTCCGAGACGAAGCCACGTGCAAGGACACCTGCCCCCCACTCATGCTCTACAACCC
CACCACGTACCAGATGGATGTGAACCCCGAGGGCAAATACAGCTTTGGTGCCACCTGCGTGAAGAAGTGT
CCCCGTAATTATGTGGTGACAGATCACGGCTCGTGCGTCCGAGCCTGTGGGGCCGACAGCTATGAGATGG
AGGAAGACGGCGTCCGCAAGTGTAAGAAGTGCGAAGGGCCTTGCCGCAAAGTGTGTAACGGAATAGGTAT
TGGTGAATTTAAAGACTCACTCTCCATAAATGCTACGAATATTAAACACTTCAAAAACTGCACCTCCATC
AGTGGCGATCTCCACATCCTGCCGGTGGCATTTAGGGGTGACTCCTTCACACATACTCCTCCTCTGGATC
CACAGGAACTGGATATTCTGAAAACCGTAAAGGAAATCACAGGGTTTTTGCTGATTCAGGCTTGGCCTGA
AAACAGGACGGACCTCCATGCCTTTGAGAACCTAGAAATCATACGCGGCAGGACCAAGCAACATGGTCAG
TTTTCTCTTGCAGTCGTCAGCCTGAACATAACATCCTTGGGATTACGCTCCCTCAAGGAGATAAGTGATG
GAGATGTGATAATTTCAGGAAACAAAAATTTGTGCTATGCAAATACAATAAACTGGAAAAAACTGTTTGG
GACCTCCGGTCAGAAAACCAAAATTATAAGCAACAGAGGTGAAAACAGCTGCAAGGCCACAGGCCAGGTC
TGCCATGCCTTGTGCTCCCCCGAGGGCTGCTGGGGCCCGGAGCCCAGGGACTGCGTCTCTTGCCGGAATG
TCAGCCGAGGCAGGGAATGCGTGGACAAGTGCAACCTTCTGGAGGGTGAGCCAAGGGAGTTTGTGGAGAA
CTCTGAGTGCATACAGTGCCACCCAGAGTGCCTGCCTCAGGCCATGAACATCACCTGCACAGGACGGGGA
CCAGACAACTGTATCCAGTGTGCCCACTACATTGACGGCCCCCACTGCGTCAAGACCTGCCCGGCAGGAG
TCATGGGAGAAAACAACACCCTGGTCTGGAAGTACGCAGACGCCGGCCATGTGTGCCACCTGTGCCATCC
AAACTGCACCTACGGATGCACAGGGCCAGGTCTTGAAGGCTGTCCAACGAATGGGCCTAAGATCCCGTCC
ATCGCCACTGGGATGGTGGGGGCCCTCCTCTTGCTGCTGGTGGTGGCCCTGGGGATCGGCCTCTTCATGC
GAAGGCGCCACATCGTTCGGAAGCGCACGCTGCGGAGGCTGCTGCAGGAGAGGGAGCTTGTGGAGCCTCT
TACACCCAGT
[981 nt withheld, positions 3231-4211]
TTCTTCAGCAGCCCCTCCACGTCACGGACTCCCCTCCTGAGCTCTCTGAGTGCAACCAGCAACAATTCCA
CCGTGGCTTGCATTGATAGAAATGGGCTGCAAAGCTGTCCCATCAAGGAAGACAGCTTCTTGCAGCGATA
CAGCTCAGACCCCACAGGCGCCTTGACTGAGGACAGCATAGACGACACCTTCCTCCCAGTGCCTGAATAC
ATAAACCAGTCCGTTCCCAAAAGGCCCGCTGGCTCTGTGCAGAATCCTGTCTATCACAATCAGCCTCTGA
ACCCCGCGCCCAGCAGAGACCCACACTACCAGGACCCCCACAGCACTGCAGTGGGCAACCCCGAGTATCT
CAACACTGTCCAGCCCACCTGTGTCAACAGCACATTCGACAGCCCTGCCCACTGGGCCCAGAAAGGCAGC
CACCAAATTAGCCTGGACAACCCTGACTACCAGCAGGACTTCTTTCCCAAGGAAGCCAAGCCAAATGGCA
TCTTTAAGGGCTCCACAGCTGAAAATGCAGAATACCTAAGGGTCGCGCCACAAAGCAGTGAATTTATTGG
AGCAGTTTAAACGAATTCGGGCTCGGTACCCGGGGATCCTCTAGAGTCGACCTGCAGGCATGCAAGCTGA
TCCGGCTGCTAACAAAGCCCGAAAGGAAGCTGAGTTGGCTGCTGCCACCGCTGAGCAATAACTAGCATAA
CCCCTTGGGGCGGCCGCTTCGAGCAGACATGATAAGATACATTGATGAGTTTGGACAAACCACAACTAGA
ATGCAGTGAAAAAAATGCTTTATTTGTGAAATTTGTGATGCTATTGCTTTATTTGTAACCATTATAAGCT
GCAATAAACAAGTTAACAACAACAATTGCATTCATTTTATGTTTCAGGTTCAGGGGGAGATGTGGGAGGT
TTTTTTAAGCAAGTAAAACCTCTACAAATGTGGTAAAATCGAATTTTAACAAAATATTAACGCTTACAAT
TTCCTGATGCGGTATTTTCTCCTTACGCATCTGTGCGGTATTTCACACCGCATACGCGGATCTGCGCAGC
ACCATGGCCTGAAATAACCTCTGAAAGAGGAACTTGGTTAGGTACCTTCTGAGGCGGAAAGAACCAGCTG
TGGAATGTGTGTCAGTTAGGGTGTGGAAAGTCCCCAGGCTCCCCAGCAGGCAGAAGTATGCAAAGCATGC
ATCTCAATTAGTCAGCAACCAGGTGTGGAAAGTCCCCAGGCTCCCCAGCAGGCAGAAGTATGCAAAGCAT
GCATCTCAATTAGTCAGCAACCATAGTCCCGCCCCTAACTCCGCCCATCCCGCCCCTAACTCCGCCCAGT
TCCGCCCATTCTCCGCCCCATGGCTGACTAATTTTTTTTATTTATGCAGAGGCCGAGGCCGCCTCGGCCT
CTGAGCTATTCCAGAAGTAGTGAGGAGGCTTTTTTGGAGGCCTAGGCTTTTGCAAAAAGCTTAATTAACT
GTTGACAATTAATCATCGGCATAGTATATCGGCATAGTATAATACGACAAGGTGAGGAACTAAACCCAGG
AGGCAGATCATGATTGAACAAGATGGATTGCACGCAGGTTCTCCGGCCGCTTGGGTGGAGAGGCTATTCG
GCTATGACTGGGCACAACAGACAATCGGCTGCTCTGATGCCGCCGTGTTCCGGCTGTCAGCGCAGGGGCG
CCCGGTTCTTTTTGTCAAGACCGACCTGTCCGGTGCCCTGAATGAACTGCAGGACGAGGCAGCGCGGCTA
TCGTGGCTGGCCACGACGGGCGTTCCTTGCGCAGCTGTGCTCGACGTTGTCACTGAAGCGGGAAGGGACT
GGCTGCTATTGGGCGAAGTGCCGGGGCAGGATCTCCTGTCATCTCACCTTGCTCCTGCCGAGAAAGTATC
CATCATGGCTGATGCAATGCGGCGGCTGCATACGCTTGATCCGGCTACCTGCCCATTCGACCACCAAGCG
AAACATCGCATCGAGCGAGCACGTACTCGGATGGAAGCCGGTCTTGTCGATCAGGATGATCTGGACGAAG
AGCATCAGGGGCTCGCGCCAGCCGAACTGTTCGCCAGGCTCAAGGCGCGCATGCCCGACGGCGAGGATCT
CGTCGTGACCCATGGCGATGCCTGCTTGCCGAATATCATGGTGGAAAATGGCCGCTTTTCTGGATTCATC
GACTGTGGCCGGCTGGGTGTGGCGGACCGCTATCAGGACATAGCGTTGGCTACCCGTGATATTGCTGAAG
AGCTTGGCGGCGAATGGGCTGACCGCTTCCTCGTGCTTTACGGTATCGCCGCTCCCGATTCGCAGCGCAT
CGCCTTCTATCGCCTTCTTGACGAGTTCTTCTGAGCGGGACTCTGGGGTTCGAAATGACCGACCAAGCGA
CGCCCAACCTGCCATCACGATGGCCGCAATAAAATATCTTTATTTTCATTACATCTGTGTGTTGGTTTTT
TGTGTGAATCGATAGCGATAAGGATCCTCTTTGCGCTTGCGTTTTCCCTTGTCCAGATAGCCCAGTAGCT
GACATTCATCCGGGGTCAGCACCGTTTCTGCGGACTGGCTTTCTACCCGGTATCAGCTCACTCAAAGGCG
GTAATACGGTTATCCACAGAATCAGGGGATAACGCAGGAAAGAACATGTGAGCAAAAGGCCAGCAAAAGG
CCAGGAACCGTAAAAAGGCCGCGTTGCTGGCGTTTTTCCATAGGCTCCGCCCCCCTGACGAGCATCACAA
AAATCGACGCTCAAGTCAGAGGTGGCGAAACCCGACAGGACTATAAAGATACCAGGCGTTTCCCCCTGGA
AGCTCCCTCGTGCGCTCTCCTGTTCCGACCCTGCCGCTTACCGGATACCTGTCCGCCTTTCTCCCTTCGG
GAAGCGTGGCGCTTTCTCATAGCTCACGCTGTAGGTATCTCAGTTCGGTGTAGGTCGTTCGCTCCAAGCT
GGGCTGTGTGCACGAACCCCCCGTTCAGCCCGACCGCTGCGCCTTATCCGGTAACTATCGTCTTGAGTCC
AACCCGGTAAGACACGACTTATCGCCACTGGCAGCAGCCACTGGTAACAGGATTAGCAGAGCGAGGTATG
TAGGCGGTGCTACAGAGTTCTTGAAGTGGTGGCCTAACTACGGCTACACTAGAAGGACAGTATTTGGTAT
CTGCGCTCTGCTGAAGCCAGTTACCTTCGGAAAAAGAGTTGGTAGCTCTTGATCCGGCAAACAAACCACC
GCTGGTAGCGGTGGTTTTTTTGTTTGCAAGCAGCAGATTACGCGCAGAAAAAAAGGATTTCAAGAAGATC
CTTTGATCTTTTCTACGGGGTCTGACGCTCAGTGGAACGAAAACTCACGTTAAGGGATTTTGGTCATGAG
ATTATCAAAAAGGATCTTCACCTAGATCCTTTTATAGTCCGGAAATACAGGAACGCACGCTGGATGGCCC
TTCGCTGGGATGGTGAAACCATGAAAAATGGCAGCTTCAGTGGATTAAGTGGGGGTAATGTGGCCTGTAC
CCTCTGGTTGCATAGGTATTCATACGGTTAAAATTTATCAGGCGCGATTGCGGCAGTTTTTCGGGTGGTT
TGTTGCCATTTTTACCTGTCTGCTGCCGTGATCGCGCTGAACGCGTTTTAGCGGTGCGTACAATTAAGGG
ATTATGGTAAATCCACTTACTGTCTGCCCTCGTAGCCATCGAGATAAACCGCAGTACTCCGGCCACGATG
CGTCCGGCGTAGAGGATCGAGATCT
